Addgene plasmid #54716: mPapaya-N1
Purpose: (Empty Backbone) Localization: N1 Cloning Vector, Excitation: 530, Emission: 541
Depositing lab: Robert Campbell & Michael Davidson. Depositing organization: Florida State University, Tallahassee. Publication: An engineered monomeric Zoanthus sp. yellow fluorescent protein. Hoi H, Howe ES, Ding Y, Zhang W, Baird MA, Sell BR, Allen JR, Davidson MW, Campbell RE. Chem Biol. 2013 Oct 24;20(10):1296-304. doi: 10.1016/j.chembiol.2013.08.008. Epub 2013 Oct 3. PubMed 24094838.
Backbone
  Vector backbone: mPapaya-N1
  Backbone size (bp): 4750
  Vector type: Mammalian Expression
  Selectable markers: Neomycin (select with G418)
  Tag / fusion protein: mPapaya (C terminal on backbone)
Growth in bacteria
  Bacterial resistance: Kanamycin, 50 μg/mL
  Growth temperature: 37°C
  Growth strain: DH5alpha
  Copy number: High Copy
Gene/Insert
  Gene/Insert name: None
  Tag / fusion protein: mPapaya (C terminal on backbone)
Terms and licenses: Academic/Nonprofit Terms; Industry Terms: Not Available to Industry
Depositor comments: . Excitation = 530; Emission = 541
How to cite: mPapaya-N1 was a gift from Robert Campbell & Michael Davidson (Addgene plasmid # 54716 ; http://n2t.net/addgene:54716 ; RRID:Addgene_54716)
