[The description below was written by a language model from this plasmid's Addgene catalogue record.]
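Description:
mPapaya-N1 is an empty mammalian expression backbone of about 4.75 kb, designed for building fusion proteins that carry the yellow fluorescent protein mPapaya at their C terminus. mPapaya is an engineered monomeric variant of a Zoanthus sp. yellow fluorescent protein, with a recorded excitation maximum of 530 nm and emission maximum of 541 nm. In the "N1" arrangement, a gene of interest is cloned upstream of, and in frame with, the fluorescent protein coding sequence, so that the target protein's own N terminus remains free and the tag follows it. No insert is present in the deposited plasmid. As supplied, it serves as the recipient cloning vector and can presumably also serve as an unfused mPapaya control.

The plasmid is maintained in E. coli as a high-copy replicon under kanamycin selection. In mammalian cells, a neomycin resistance marker allows selection of stable transfectants with G418. The record gives no feature table and does not name the promoter driving the fusion cassette, the polyadenylation signal, the origin of replication or the layout of the cloning site, so these details cannot be stated from the information given.

Typical uses are live-cell or fixed-cell imaging of protein localization and dynamics. A monomeric tag is helpful here because it reduces the risk of oligomerization artefacts in the fusion partner. Its yellow emission also makes it a candidate for multicolour imaging alongside spectrally distinct fluorescent proteins.
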