>Addgene plasmid #54716 | mPapaya-N1 | depositor partial sequence | sequence record 85113 | insert sequence
GTTTGTTTGGCACCAAAATCAACGGGACTTTCCAAAATGTCGTAACAACTCCGCCCCATTGACGCAAATG
GGCGGTAGGCGTGTACGGTGGGAGGTCTATATAAGCAGAGCTGGTTTAGTGAACCGTCAGATCCGCTAGC
GCTACCGGACTCAGATCTCGAGCTCAAGCTTCGAATTCTGCAGTCGACGGTACCGCGGGCCCGGGATCCA
CCGGTCGCCACCATGGTGAGCAAGGGCGAGGGGCAATCGAAGCATGGGCTAAAGGAGGAGATGACGGTGA
AGTACCACATGGAAGGTTGCGTTAATGGTCACAAATTTGTCATTACTGGAGAGGGCATTGGAAACCCTTT
TAAGGGTAAGCAAACTGCAAATTTGTGTGTGATAGAAGGAGGCCCGCTGCCGTTCTCGGAGGACATTTTA
AGTCCGGGTTTTAAATATGGTGACCGGATTTTCACAGAGTACCCACAGGATATTGTAGATTACTTCAAGA
ACTCATGTCCAGCGGGCTATACGTGGGAAAGGAGCTTCCTCTTTGAGGACGGAGCGGTCTGTCGATGCAA
CGTGGACATAACAGTCTCTGAAAAGGAGAACTGCATCTATCACAAAAGTATCTTCAGAGGGGTGAATTTT
CCCGCCGACGGCCCCGTAATGAAGAAAATGACCACTAATTGGGAAGCTAGTACCGAGAAAATTGTGCCTG
TTCCAAAGCAAGGGATATTAAAAGGAAAGGTCAAAATGTACCTATTGCTGAAGGATGGCGGTCGTTATCA
TTGCCAGTTTGATACGGTATATAAAGCTAAATCAGTGCCCTCCAAGATGCCAGAATGGCATTTTATACAG
CATAAGCTCCTTAGGGAGGACCGCTCTGATGCTAAAAACCAGAAATGGCAATTAACAGAACATGCAATCG
CAGGCATGGACGAGCTGTACAAGTAAGCGGCCGCGACTCTAGATCATAATCAGCCATACCACATTTGTAG
AGGTTTTACTTGCTTTAAAAAACCTCCCACACCTCCCCCTGAACCTGAAACATAAAATGAATGCAATTGT
TGTTGTTAACTTGTT
