>Addgene plasmid #54716 | mPapaya-N1 | addgene partial sequence | sequence record 90493 | CMV-F 5'-CGCAAATGGGCGGTAGGCGTG-3'
GTGAACCGTCAGATCCGCTAGCGCTACCGGACTCAGATCTCGAGCTCAAGCTTCGAATTCTGCAGTCGAC
GGTACCGCGGGCCCGGGATCCACCGGTCGCCACCATGGTGAGCAAGGGCGAGGGGCAATCGAAGCATGGG
CTAAAGGAGGAGATGACGGTGAAGTACCACATGGAAGGTTGCGTTAATGGTCACAAATTTGTCATTACTG
GAGAGGGCATTGGAAACCCTTTTAAGGGTAAGCAAACTGCAAATTTGTGTGTGATAGAAGGAGGCCCGCT
GCCGTTCTCGGAGGACATTTTAAGTCCGGGTTTTAAATATGGTGACCGGATTTTCACAGAGTACCCACAG
GATATTGTAGATTACTTCAAGAACTCATGTCCAGCGGGCTATACGTGGGAAAGGAGCTTCCTCTTTGAGG
ACGGAGCGGTCTGTCGATGCAACGTGGACATAACAGTCTCTGAAAAGGAGAACTGCATCTATCACAAAAG
TATCTTCAGAGGGGTGAATTTTCCCGCCGACGGCCCCGTAATGAAGAAAATGACCACTAATTGGGAAGCT
AGTACCGAGAAAATTGTGCCTGTTCCAAAGCAAGGGATATTAAAAGGAAAGGTCAAAATGTACCTATTGC
TGAAGGATGGCGGTCGTTATCATTGCCAGTTTGATACGGTATATAAAGCTAAATCAGTGCCCTCCAAGAT
GCCAGAATGGCATTTTATACAGCATAAGCTCCTTAGGGAGGACCGCTCTGATGCTAAAAACCAGAAATGG
CAATTAACAGAACATGCAATCGCAGGCATGGACGAGCTGTACAAGTAAGCGGCCGCGACTCTAGATCATA
ATCAGCCATACCACATTTGTAGAGGTT
